Addgene plasmid #53556: pcDNA3.1 3xFlag IFIT5
Purpose: mammalian expression of IFIT5
Depositing lab: Kathleen Collins. Depositing organization: University of California, Berkeley. Publication: tRNA binding, structure, and localization of the human interferon-induced protein IFIT5. Katibah GE, Lee HJ, Huizar JP, Vogan JM, Alber T, Collins K. Mol Cell. 2013 Feb 21;49(4):743-50. doi: 10.1016/j.molcel.2012.12.015. Epub 2013 Jan 11. PubMed 23317505.
Backbone
  Vector backbone: pcDNA3.1
  Backbone manufacturer: Invitrogen
  Vector type: Mammalian Expression
  Selectable markers: Neomycin (select with G418)
Growth in bacteria
  Bacterial resistance: Ampicillin, 100 μg/mL
  Growth temperature: 37°C
  Growth strain: DH5alpha
  Copy number: High Copy
Gene/Insert
  Gene/Insert name: IFIT5 (alt name: interferon-induced protein with tetratricopeptide repeats 5)
  Species: H. sapiens (human)
  Entrez Gene: IFIT5 (a.k.a. ISG58, P58, RI58)
  Promoter: CMV
  Tag / fusion protein: 3xFLAG (N terminal on insert)
  Cloning method: Restriction Enzyme; 5′ cloning site NheI (not destroyed); 3′ cloning site XhoI (not destroyed)
  Sequencing primers: 5′ CMV-F; 3′ BGH Reverse
Terms and licenses: Academic/Nonprofit Terms; Industry Terms: Not Available to Industry
How to cite: pcDNA3.1 3xFlag IFIT5 was a gift from Kathleen Collins (Addgene plasmid # 53556 ; http://n2t.net/addgene:53556 ; RRID:Addgene_53556)
