[The description below was written by a language model from this plasmid's Addgene catalogue record.]
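Description:
pcDNA3.1 3xFlag IFIT5 is a mammalian expression plasmid built on the commercial pcDNA3.1 backbone and designed to produce epitope-tagged human IFIT5 (interferon-induced protein with tetratricopeptide repeats 5, also known as ISG58, P58 or RI58) in transfected cells. It is maintained in E. coli as a high-copy plasmid under ampicillin selection. For mammalian cells it carries a neomycin resistance marker, so G418 can be used to enrich for transfected cells or to derive stable lines.

The human IFIT5 coding sequence was inserted by restriction cloning between the NheI and XhoI sites, both of which remain intact, so the insert can be excised or exchanged. Transcription is driven by the CMV promoter, a strong constitutive viral promoter active in many mammalian cell types. The listing of a BGH reverse sequencing primer is consistent with the bovine growth hormone polyadenylation region that normally lies downstream of the cloning site in this backbone, although no feature table is provided to confirm individual elements. A 3xFLAG tag is fused to the N terminus of IFIT5, allowing the protein to be detected by immunoblotting or immunofluorescence and recovered by anti-FLAG affinity purification without an IFIT5-specific antibody.

The stated purpose is mammalian expression of IFIT5. The associated study concerns the tRNA binding, structure and localization of this interferon-induced protein, uses for which a tagged expression construct is well suited, such as isolating IFIT5 together with bound cellular RNAs or examining its subcellular distribution. The record does not indicate any mutations in the insert.
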