>Addgene plasmid #53556 | pcDNA3.1 3xFlag IFIT5 | addgene partial sequence | sequence record 86403 | CMV-F 5'-CGCAAATGGGCGGTAGGCGTG-3'
CTATATAAGCAGAGCTCTCTGGCTAACTAGAGAACCCACTGCTTACTGGCTTATCGAAATTAATACGACT
CACTATAGGGAGACCCAAGCTGGCTAGCATGGACTACAAAGACCATGACGGTGATTATAAAGATCATGAC
ATCGATTACAAGGATGACGATGACAAGAAGCTTGGTACCGAGCTCGGATCCATGAGTGAAATTCGTAAGG
ACACCTTGAAGGCCATTCTGTTGGAGTTAGAATGTCATTTTACATGGAATTTACTTAAGGAAGACATTGA
TCTGTTTGAGGTAGAAGATACAATTGGGCAACAGCTTGAATTTCTTACCACAAAATCTAGACTTGCTCTT
TATAACCTATTGGCCTATGTGAAACACCTAAAAGGCCAAAATAAAGACGCCCTTGAGTGCTTGGAACAAG
CAGAAGAAATAATCCAGCAAGAACACTCAGACAAAGAAGAAGTACGAAGCCTGGTCACTTGGGGAAACTA
TGCCTGGGTGTATTATCACATGGACCAGCTTGAAGAAGCTCAGAAGTATACAGGTAAGATAGGGAATGTC
TGTAAGAAATTGTCCAGTCCTTCTAACTACAAGTTGGAGTGTCCTGAGACTGACTGTGAGAAAGGCTGGG
CACTCTTGAAATTTGGAGGAAAGTATTATCAAAAGGCTAAAGCGGCTTTTGAGAAGGCTCTGGAAGTGGA
GCCTGACAATCCAGAATTTAACATCGGCTATGCTATCACAGTGTATCGGCTGGATGATTCTGATAGAGAA
GGGTCTGTAAAGAGCTTTTCTCTGGGGCCTTTGAGAAAGGCTGTTACCCTGAACCCAGATAACAGCTATA
TTAAGGTTTTTCTGGCACTGAAGCTTCAAGATGTACATGCAGAAGCTGAAGGGGAAAAGTATATTGAAGA
AATCCTGGACCAAATATCATCCCAGCCTTACGTCCTTCGTTATGCAGCCAAGTTCTATAGGAGAAAAAAT
TCCTGGAACAAAGCTCTCGAACTTTTAAAAAAGGCCTTGGAGGTGACACCAACTTCTTCTTTCCTGCATC
ACCAGATGGGA
