>Addgene plasmid #53556 | pcDNA3.1 3xFlag IFIT5 | addgene partial sequence | sequence record 86405 | BGH-rev 5'-TAGAAGGCACAGTCGAGG-3'
GGTTTAAACGGGCCCTCTAGACTCGAGGGGCCCTTAAATGGAAAGTCGGAGCTCACAGAGAGCAGTCAGG
AATTCTGCATTTTCTGGATCTATCTTTTGTGCCTTCTCATAGTACTCAGCAGCTTGCCTCTTTTCTCCTT
CCAGCTTGTAAACAAACCCTAGGGCACTTAAACTCTGCACATCTAAAGCATTGTGACAAAGTCTCTTGGT
AGACAATTTCTTCAGAGCACTTGTCAGTTTGGTGCGAAGGGGTGATCTGTCTTTGACCTTTAAGGCTTCT
AAATAATGATGGATGGCAGTATTTTCTGATTTACGGTGAAATTCCTGAAAGCGGCCATAGTGGTAATGGA
TCTGATGTTTGTGATCATCGGTTATGTTCTCCAGACGAAGAGCTTTCCGGAAAATGTCCTCAGCATTGCT
ATACTGGCCTCCTTCAGCATACATGTTGGCCAGGTCTGTGTAGGCAAATGCAAACATAGAGTCTCGTTCC
ATGGCTGCTTTGAAATGAAATATAGCAGATGAAATCAGCTCATCAACCTTTAGTTTATCCTTTCCTTTAG
GTCTGTTGTGTGTGGCCTTCTTGATTTGGATCATTTGTGCCCTGTAGCAAAGTCCCATCTGGTGATGCAG
GAAAGAAGAAGTTGGTGTCACCTCCAAGGCCTTTTTTAAAAGTTCGAGAGCTTTGTTCCAGGAATTTTTT
CTCCTATAGAACTTGGCTGCATAACGAAGGACGTAAGGCTGGGATGATATTTGGTCCAGGATTTCTTCAA
TATACTTTTCCCCTTCAGCTTCTGCATGTACATCTTGAAGCTTCAGTGCCAGAAAAACCTTAATATAGCT
GTTATCTGGGTTCAGGGTAACAGCCTTTCTCAAAGGCCCCAGAGA
